>Addgene plasmid #46616 | AB.pCCL.sin.cPPT.U6.miR-369-5p-Decoy.hPGK.GFP.WPRE | depositor partial sequence | sequence record 65935 | miR-369-5p Decoy
CATCAACGCGAATATAACTGGGTCGATCTCAAGTATTCTGGTCACAGAATACAACGCGAATATAACTGGG
TCGATCTCAAG
