>Addgene plasmid #46616 | AB.pCCL.sin.cPPT.U6.miR-369-5p-Decoy.hPGK.GFP.WPRE | depositor partial sequence | sequence record 65936 | empty backbone
AATGCTTCAATAATATTGAAAAAGGAAGAGTATGAGTATTCAACATTTCCGTGTCGCCCTTATTCCCTTT
TTTGCGGCATTTTGCCTTCCTGTTTTTGCTCACCCAGAAACGCTGGTGAAAGTAAAAGATGCTGAAGATC
AGTTGGGTGCACGAGTGGGTTACATCGAACTGGATCTCAACAGCGGTAAGATCCTTGAGAGTTTTCGCCC
CGAAGAACGTTTTCCAATGATGAGCACTTTTAAAGTTCTGCTATGTGGCGCGGTATTATCCCGTATTGAC
GCCGGGCAAGAGCAACTCGGTCGCCGCATACACTATTCTCAGAATGACTTGGTTGAGTACTCACCAGTCA
CAGAAAAGCATCTTACGGATGGCATGACAGTAAGAGAATTATGCAGTGCTGCCATAACCATGAGTGATAA
CACTGCGGCCAACTTACTTCTGACAACGATCGGAGGACCGAAGGAGCTAACCGCTTTTTTGCACAACATG
GGGGATCATGTAACTCGCCTTGATCGTTGGGAACCGGAGCTGAATGAAGCCATACCAAACGACGAGCGTG
ACACCACGATGCCTGTAGCAATGGCAACAACGTTGCGCAAACTATTAACTGGCGAACTACTTACTCTAGC
TTCCCGGCAACAATTAATAGACTGGATGGAGGCGGATAAAGTTGCAGGACCACTTCTGCGCTCGGCCCTT
CCGGCTGGCTGGTTTATTGCTGATAAATCTGGAGCCGGTGAGCGTGGGTCTCGCGGTATCATTGCAGCAC
TGGGGCCAGATGGTAAGCCCTCCCGTATCGTAGTTATCTACACGACGGGGAGTCAGGCAACTATGGATGA
ACGAAATAGACAGATCGCTGAGATAGGTGCCTCACTGATTAAGCATTGGTAACTGTCAGACCAAGTTTAC
TCATATATACTTTAGATTGATTTAAAACTTCATTTTTAATTTAAAAGGATCTAGGTGAAGATCCTTTTTG
ATAATCTCATGACCAAAATCCCTTAACGTGAGTTTTCGTTCCACTGAGCGTCAGACCCCGTAGAAAAGAT
CAAAGGATCTTCTTGAGATCCTTTTTTTCTGCGCGTAATCTGCTGCTTGCAAACAAAAAAACCACCGCTA
CCAGCGGTGGTTTGTTTGCCGGATCAAGAGCTACCAACTCTTTTTCCGAAGGTAACTGGCTTCAGCAGAG
CGCAGATACCAAATACTGTCCTTCTAGTGTAGCCGTAGTTAGGCCACCACTTCAAGAACTCTGTAGCACC
GCCTACATACCTCGCTCTGCTAATCCTGTTACCAGTGGCTGCTGCCAGTGGCGATAAGTCGTGTCTTACC
GGGTTGGACTCAAGACGATAGTTACCGGATAAGGCGCAGCGGTCGGGCTGAACGGGGGGTTCGTGCACAC
AGCCCAGCTTGGAGCGAACGACCTACACCGAACTGAGATACCTACAGCGTGAGCTATGAGAAAGCGCCAC
GCTTCCCGAAGGGAGAAAGGCGGACAGGTATCCGGTAAGCGGCAGGGTCGGAACAGGAGAGCGCACGAGG
GAGCTTCCAGGGGGAAACGCCTGGTATCTTTATAGTCCTGTCGGGTTTCGCCACCTCTGACTTGAGCGTC
GATTTTTGTGATGCTCGTCAGGGGGGCGGAGCCTATGGAAAAACGCCAGCAACGCGGCCTTTTTACGGTT
CCTGGCCTTTTGCTGGCCTTTTGCTCACATGTTCTTTCCTGCGTTATCCCCTGATTCTGTGGATAACCGT
ATTACCGCCTTTGAGTGAGCTGATACCGCTCGCCGCAGCCGAACGACCGAGCGCAGCGAGTCAGTGAGCG
AGGAAGCGGAAGAGCGCCCAATACGCAAACCGCCTCTCCCCGCGCGTTGGCCGATTCATTAATGCAGCTG
GCACGACAGGTTTCCCGACTGGAAAGCGGGCAGTGAGCGCAACGCAATTAATGTGAGTTAGCTCACTCAT
TAGGCACCCCAGGCTTTACACTTTATGCTTCCGGCTCGTATGTTGTGTGGAATTGTGAGCGGATAACAAT
TTCACACAGGAAACAGCTATGACCATGATTACGCCAAGCGCGCAATTAACCCTCACTAAAGGGAACAAAA
GCTGGAGCTGCAAGCTTGGCCATTGCATACGTTGTATCCATATCATAATATGTACATTTATATTGGCTCA
TGTCCAACATTACCGCCATGTTGACATTGATTATTGACTAGTTATTAATAGTAATCAATTACGGGGTCAT
TAGTTCATAGCCCATATATGGAGTTCCGCGTTACATAACTTACGGTAAATGGCCCGCCTGGCTGACCGCC
CAACGACCCCCGCCCATTGACGTCAATAATGACGTATGTTCCCATAGTAACGCCAATAGGGACTTTCCAT
TGACGTCAATGGGTGGAGTATTTACGGTAAACTGCCCACTTGGCAGTACATCAAGTGTATCATATGCCAA
GTACGCCCCCTATTGACGTCAATGACGGTAAATGGCCCGCCTGGCATTATGCCCAGTACATGACCTTATG
GGACTTTCCTACTTGGCAGTACATCTACGTATTAGTCATCGCTATTACCATGGTGATGCGGTTTTGGCAG
TACATCAATGGGCGTGGATAGCGGTTTGACTCACGGGGATTTCCAAGTCTCCACCCCATTGACGTCAATG
GGAGTTTGTTTTGGCACCAAAATCAACGGGACTTTCCAAAATGTCGTAACAACTCCGCCCCATTGACGCA
AATGGGCGGTAGGCGTGTACGGTGGGAGGTCTATATAAGCAGAGCTCGTTTAGTGAACCGGGGTCTCTCT
GGTTAGACCAGATCTGAGCCTGGGAGCTCTCTGGCTAACTAGGGAACCCACTGCTTAAGCCTCAATAAAG
CTTGCCTTGAGTGCTTCAAGTAGTGTGTGCCCGTCTGTTGTGTGACTCTGGTAACTAGAGATCCCTCAGA
CCCTTTTAGTCAGTGTGGAAAATCTCTAGCAGTGGCGCCCGAACAGGGACCTGAAAGCGAAAGGGAAACC
AGAGCTCTCTCGACGCAGGACTCGGCTTGCTGAAGCGCGCACGGCAAGAGGCGAGGGGCGGCGACTGGTG
AGTACGCCAAAAATTTTGACTAGCGGAGGCTAGAAGGAGAGAGATGGGTGCGAGAGCGTCAGTATTAAGC
GGGGGAGAATTAGATCGCGATGGGAAAAAATTCGGTTAAGGCCAGGGGGAAAGAAAAAATATAAATTAAA
ACATATAGTATGGGCAAGCAGGGAGCTAGAACGATTCGCAGTTAATCCTGGCCTGTTAGAAACATCAGAA
GGCTGTAGACAAATACTGGGACAGCTACAACCATCCCTTCAGACAGGATCAGAAGAACTTAGATCATTAT
ATAATACAGTAGCAACCCTCTATTGTGTGCATCAAAGGATAGAGATAAAAGACACCAAGGAAGCTTTAGA
CAAGATAGAGGAAGAGCAAAACAAAAGTAAGACCACCGCACAGCAAGCGGCCGCTGATCTTCAGACCTGG
AGGAGGAGATATGAGGGACAATTGGAGAAGTGAATTATATAAATATAAAGTAGTAAAAATTGAACCATTA
GGAGTAGCACCCACCAAGGCAAAGAGAAGAGTGGTGCAGAGAGAAAAAAGAGCAGTGGGAATAGGAGCTT
TGTTCCTTGGGTTCTTGGGAGCAGCAGGAAGCACTATGGGCGCAGCCTCAATGACGCTGACGGTACAGGC
CAGACAATTATTGTCTGGTATAGTGCAGCAGCAGAACAATTTGCTGAGGGCTATTGAGGCGCAACAGCAT
CTGTTGCAACTCACAGTCTGGGGCATCAAGCAGCTCCAGGCAAGAATCCTGGCTGTGGAAAGATACCTAA
AGGATCAACAGCTCCTGGGGATTTGGGGTTGCTCTGGAAAACTCATTTGCACCACTGCTGTGCCTTGGAA
TGCTAGTTGGAGTAATAAATCTCTGGAACAGATTTGGAATCACACGACCTGGATGGAGTGGGACAGAGAA
ATTAACAATTACACAAGCTTAATACACTCCTTAATTGAAGAATCGCAAAACCAGCAAGAAAAGAATGAAC
AAGAATTATTGGAATTAGATAAATGGGCAAGTTTGTGGAATTGGTTTAACATAACAAATTGGCTGTGGTA
TATAAAATTATTCATAATGATAGTAGGAGGCTTGGTAGGTTTAAGAATAGTTTTTGCTGTACTTTCTATA
GTGAATAGAGTTAGGCAGGGATATTCACCATTATCGTTTCAGACCCACCTCCCAACCCCGAGGGGACCCG
ACAGGCCCGAAGGAATAGAAGAAGAAGGTGGAGAGAGAGACAGAGACAGATCCATTCGATTAGTGAACGG
ATCTCGACGGTATCGGTTAACTTTTAAAAGAAAAGGGGGGATTGGGGGGTACAGTGCAGGGGAAAGAATA
GTAGACATAATAGCAACAGACATACAAACTAAAGAATTACAAAAACAAATTACAAAAATTCAAAATTTTA
TCGATCACGAGACTAGCCTCGAGAAGCTTGATATCGAATTCAAAAAAGACGGCGCTAGGATCATCGAGAC
GGTACCGTCTCCGATGATCCTAGCGCCGTCAAACAAGGCTTTTCTCCAAGGGATATTTATAGTCTCAAAA
CACACAATTACTTTACAGTTAGGGTGAGTTTCCTTTTGTGCTGTTTTTTAAAATAATAATTTAGTATTTG
TATCTCTTATAGAAATCCAAGCCTATCATGTAAAATGTAGCTAGTATTAAAAAGAACAGATTATCTGTCT
TTTATCGCACATTAAGCCTCTATAGTTACTAGGAAATATTATATGCAAATTAACCGGGGCAGGGGAGTAG
CCGAGCTTCTCCCACAAGTCTGTGCGAGGGGGCCGGCGCGGGCCTAGAGATGGCGGCGTCGGATGGATCC
ACTAGTTCTAGAGCGGCCATCGAATTCCCACGGGGTTGGGGTTGCGCCTTTTCCAAGGCAGCCCTGGGTT
TGCGCAGGGACGCGGCTGCTCTGGGCGTGGTTCCGGGAAACGCAGCGGCGCCGACCCTGGGTCTCGCACA
TTCTTCACGTCCGTTCGCAGCGTCACCCGGATCTTCGCCGCTACCCTTGTGGGCCCCCCGGCGACGCTTC
CTGCTCCGCCCCTAAGTCGGGAAGGTTCCTTGCGGTTCGCGGCGTGCCGGACGTGACAAACGGAAGCCGC
ACGACTCACTAGTACCCTCGCAGACGGACAGCGCCAGGGAGCAATGGCAGCGCGCCGACCGCGATGGGCT
GTGGCCAATAGCGGCTGCTCAGCGGGGCGCGCCGAGAGCAGCGGCCGGGAAGGGGCGGTGCGGGAGGCGG
GGTGTGGGGCGGTAGTGTGGGCCCTGTTCCTGCCCGCGCGGTGTTCCGCATTCTGCAAGCCTCCGGAGCG
CACGTCGGCAGTCGGCTCCCTCGTTGACCGAATCACCGACCTCTCTCCCCAGGGGGATCCACCGGTCGCC
ACCATGGTGAGCAAGGGCGAGGAGCTGTTCACCGGGGTGGTGCCCATCCTGGTCGAGCTGGACGGCGACG
TAAACGGCCACAAGTTCAGCGTGTCCGGCGAGGGCGAGGGCGATGCCACCTACGGCAAGCTGACCCTGAA
GTTCATCTGCACCACCGGCAAGCTGCCCGTGCCCTGGCCCACCCTCGTGACCACCCTGACCTACGGCGTG
CAGTGCTTCAGCCGCTACCCCGACCACATGAAGCAGCACGACTTCTTCAAGTCCGCCATGCCCGAAGGCT
ACGTCCAGGAGCGCACCATCTTCTTCAAGGACGACGGCAACTACAAGACCCGCGCCGAGGTGAAGTTCGA
GGGCGACACCCTGGTGAACCGCATCGAGCTGAAGGGCATCGACTTCAAGGAGGACGGCAACATCCTGGGG
CACAAGCTGGAGTACAACTACAACAGCCACAACGTCTATATCATGGCCGACAAGCAGAAGAACGGCATCA
AGGTGAACTTCAAGATCCGCCACAACATCGAGGACGGCAGCGTGCAGCTCGCCGACCACTACCAGCAGAA
CACCCCCATCGGCGACGGCCCCGTGCTGCTGCCCGACAACCACTACCTGAGCACCCAGTCCGCCCTGAGC
AAAGACCCCAACGAGAAGCGCGATCACATGGTCCTGCTGGAGTTCGTGACCGCCGCCGGGATCACTCTCG
GCATGGACGAGCTGTACAAGTAAAGCGGCCGCGTCGACAATCAACCTCTGGATTACAAAATTTGTGAAAG
ATTGACTGGTATTCTTAACTATGTTGCTCCTTTTACGCTATGTGGATACGCTGCTTTAATGCCTTTGTAT
CATGCTATTGCTTCCCGTATGGCTTTCATTTTCTCCTCCTTGTATAAATCCTGGTTGCTGTCTCTTTATG
AGGAGTTGTGGCCCGTTGTCAGGCAACGTGGCGTGGTGTGCACTGTGTTTGCTGACGCAACCCCCACTGG
TTGGGGCATTGCCACCACCTGTCAGCTCCTTTCCGGGACTTTCGCTTTCCCCCTCCCTATTGCCACGGCG
GAACTCATCGCCGCCTGCCTTGCCCGCTGCTGGACAGGGGCTCGGCTGTTGGGCACTGACAATTCCGTGG
TGTTGTCGGGGAAGCTGACGTCCTTTCCATGGCTGCTCGCCTGTGTTGCCACCTGGATTCTGCGCGGGAC
GTCCTTCTGCTACGTCCCTTCGGCCCTCAATCCAGCGGACCTTCCTTCCCGCGGCCTGCTGCCGGCTCTG
CGGCCTCTTCCGCGTCTTCGCCTTCGCCCTCAGACGAGTCGGATCTCCCTTTGGGCCGCCTCCCCGCCTG
GAATTCGAGCTCGGTACCTTTAAGACCAATGACTTACAAGGCAGCTGTAGATCTTAGCCACTTTTTAAAA
GAAAAGGGGGGACTGGAAGGGCTAATTCACTCCCAACGAAGACAAGATCTGCTTTTTGCTTGTACTGGGT
CTCTCTGGTTAGACCAGATCTGAGCCTGGGAGCTCTCTGGCTAACTAGGGAACCCACTGCTTAAGCCTCA
ATAAAGCTTGCCTTGAGTGCTTCAAGTAGTGTGTGCCCGTCTGTTGTGTGACTCTGGTAACTAGAGATCC
CTCAGACCCTTTTAGTCAGTGTGGAAAATCTCTAGCAGTAGTAGTTCATGTCATCTTATTATTCAGTATT
TATAACTTGCAAAGAAATGAATATCAGAGAGTGAGAGGAACTTGTTTATTGCAGCTTATAATGGTTACAA
ATAAAGCAATAGCATCACAAATTTCACAAATAAAGCATTTTTTTCACTGCATTCTAGTTGTGGTTTGTCC
AAACTCATCAATGTATCTTATCATGTCTGGCTCTAGCTATCCCGCCCCTAACTCCGCCCAGTTCCGCCCA
TTCTCCGCCCCATGGCTGACTAATTTTTTTTATTTATGCAGAGGCCGAGGCCGCCTCGGCCTCTGAGCTA
TTCCAGAAGTAGTGAGGAGGCTTTTTTGGAGGCCTAGGCTTTTGCGTCGAGACGTACCCAATTCGCCCTA
TAGTGAGTCGTATTACGCGCGCTCACTGGCCGTCGTTTTACAACGTCGTGACTGGGAAAACCCTGGCGTT
ACCCAACTTAATCGCCTTGCAGCACATCCCCCTTTCGCCAGCTGGCGTAATAGCGAAGAGGCCCGCACCG
ATCGCCCTTCCCAACAGTTGCGCAGCCTGAATGGCGAATGGCGCG
[124 nt withheld, positions 7676-7799]
C
[91 nt withheld, positions 7801-7891]
A
[49 nt withheld, positions 7893-7941]
CCTTTGACGTTGGAGTCCACGTTCTTT
[37 nt withheld, positions 7969-8005]
ACCCTATCTCGGTCTATTCTTTTGATTTATAAGGGATTTTGCCGATTTCGGCCTATTGGTTAAAAAATGA
GCTGATTTAACAAAAATTTAACGCGAATTTTAACAAAATATTAACGTTTACAATTTCC
