>Addgene plasmid #46616 | AB.pCCL.sin.cPPT.U6.miR-369-5p-Decoy.hPGK.GFP.WPRE | addgene partial sequence | sequence record 67133 | pBluescript-SK 5'-tctagaactagtggatc-3'
CCGCGCCGGCCCCCTCGCACAGACTTGTGGGAGAAGCTCGGCTACTCCCCTGCCCCGGTTAATTTGCATA
TAATATTTCCTAGTAACTATAGAGGCTTAATGTGCGATAAAAGACAGATAATCTGTTCTTTTTAATACTA
GCTACATTTTACATGATAGGCTTGGATTTCTATAAGAGATACAAATACTAAATTATTATTTTAAAAAACA
GCACAAAAGGAAACTCACCCTAACTGTAAAGTAATTGTGTGTTTTGAGACTATAAATATCCCTTGGAGAA
AAGCCTTGTTTGACGGCGCTAGGATCATCAACGCGAATATAACTGGGTCGATCTCAAGTATTCTGGTCAC
AGAATACAACGCGAATATAACTGGGTCGATCTCAAGATGATCCTAGCGCCGTCTTTTTTGAATTCGATAT
CAAGCTTCTCGAGGCTAGTCTCGTGATCGATAAAATTTTGAATTTTTGTAATTTGTTTTTGTAATTCTTT
AGTTTGTATGTCTGTTGCTATTATGTCTACTATTCTTTCCCCTGCACTGTACCCCCCAATCCCCCCTTTT
CTTTTAAAAGTTAACCGATACCGTCGAGATCCGTTCACTAATCGAATGGATCTGTCTCTGTCTCTCTCTC
CACCTTC
