[The description below was written by a language model from this plasmid's Addgene catalogue record.]
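Description:
AB.pCCL.sin.cPPT.U6.miR-369-5p-Decoy.hPGK.GFP.WPRE is a lentiviral transfer plasmid built on the pCCL self-inactivating (sin) backbone, designed to deliver a microRNA decoy into mammalian cells. It is maintained in bacteria as a high-copy plasmid under ampicillin selection, and it is grown in a recombination-reduced strain, as is usual for vectors carrying repeated lentiviral LTR sequences. The name indicates a central polypurine tract (cPPT), which improves nuclear import of the reverse-transcribed genome. It also indicates a WPRE, a post-transcriptional element that raises expression of the upstream transcript. No feature table is provided, so the exact arrangement and coordinates of these elements cannot be confirmed beyond what the name and catalogue fields convey.

The payload consists of two expression units. A human U6 promoter, a Pol III promoter suited to short non-coding RNAs, drives an 81 bp miR-369-5p decoy. This insert was cloned between BsmBI sites that were destroyed in the process, and it is listed as relevant to both human and mouse. The decoy transcript is intended to present target sites for miR-369-5p, sequestering the microRNA and thereby relieving repression of its natural targets. Separately, the human PGK promoter drives eGFP. GFP is the only marker for transduced cells, allowing them to be identified or sorted by fluorescence, since there is no drug selection in mammalian cells.

The construct belongs to a collection of microRNA decoy vectors developed alongside sensor libraries for high-throughput assessment of microRNA activity and function. It is typically used for stable loss-of-function studies of miR-369-5p.
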