Addgene plasmid #46616: AB.pCCL.sin.cPPT.U6.miR-369-5p-Decoy.hPGK.GFP.WPRE
Depositing lab: Brian Brown. Depositing organization: Icahn School of Medicine at Mount Sinai. Publication: High-throughput assessment of microRNA activity and function using microRNA sensor and decoy libraries. Mullokandov G, Baccarini A, Ruzo A, Jayaprakash AD, Tung N, Israelow B, Evans MJ, Sachidanandam R, Brown BD. Nat Methods. 2012 Jul 1;9(8):840-6. doi: 10.1038/nmeth.2078. PubMed 22751203.
Backbone
  Vector backbone: AB.pCCLsin.PPT.U6.hPGK.GFP.wpre
  Backbone size w/o insert (bp): 8233
  Vector type: Lentiviral
  Selectable markers: eGFP
Growth in bacteria
  Bacterial resistance: Ampicillin, 100 μg/mL
  Growth temperature: 37°C
  Growth strain: Stbl3
  Copy number: High Copy
Gene/Insert
  Gene/Insert name: miR-369-5p Decoy (alt name: 8256)
  Species: H. sapiens (human), M. musculus (mouse)
  Insert size (bp): 81
  Promoter: hU6
  Cloning method: Restriction Enzyme; 5′ cloning site BsmBI (destroyed during cloning); 3′ cloning site BsmBI (destroyed during cloning)
  Sequencing primers: 5′ CATAATAGCAACAGACATAC; 3′ pBluescriptSK_primer
Terms and licenses: Academic/Nonprofit Terms; Industry Terms: Not Available to Industry
Depositor comments: Depositor Website: http://www.mountsinai.org/profiles/brian-d-brown/ Please cite Mullokandov, Baccarini, Ruzo et al. Nature Methods 2013.
How to cite: AB.pCCL.sin.cPPT.U6.miR-369-5p-Decoy.hPGK.GFP.WPRE was a gift from Brian Brown (Addgene plasmid # 46616 ; http://n2t.net/addgene:46616 ; RRID:Addgene_46616)
